>Addgene plasmid #72858 | pKF294 | depositor full sequence | sequence record 136538 | pKF294 sequence 3986 bps
GCCCCTGCAGCCGAATTATATTATTTTTGCCAAATAATTTTTAACAAAAGCTCTGAAGTCTTCTTCATTT
AAATTCTTAGATGATACTTCATCTGGAAAATTGTCCCAATTAGTAGCATCACGCTGTGAGTAAGTTCTAA
ACCATTTTTTTATTGTTGTATTATCTCTAATCTTACTACTCGATGAGTTTTCGGTATTATCTCTATTTTT
AACTTGGAGCAGGTTCCATTCATTGTTTTTTTCATCATAGTGAATAAAATCAACTGCTTTAACACTTGTG
CCTGAACACCATATCCATCCGGCGTAATACGACTCACTATAGGGAGAGCGGCCGCCAGATCTTCCGGATG
GCTCGAGTTTTTCAGCAAGATAAGTTCCTATACTTTCTAGAGAATAGGAACTTCCATATGTTAGAAACAA
ATTTATTTTTAAAGTTTTATTTTTAATAATTTCTAGCCCTCCCACACATAACCAGAGGGCAGCAATTCAC
GAATCCCAACTGCCGTCGGCTGTCCATCACTGTCCTTCACTATGGCTTTGATCCCAGGATGCAGATCGAG
AAGAACCTGTCGGCACCGTCCGCAGGGGCTCAAGATGCCCCTGTTCTCATTTCCGATCGCGACGATACAA
GTCAGGTTGCCAGCTGCCGCAGCAGCAGCAGTGCCCAGCACCACGAGTTCTGCGCAAGGTCCCCCAGTAA
AATGATATACATTGACACCAGTGAAGATGCGGCCGTCGCTAGAGAGAGCTGCGCTGGCGACGCTGTAGTC
TTCAGAGATGGGGATGCTGTTGATTGTAGCCGTTGCTCTTTCAATGAGGGTGGATTCTTCTTGAGACAAA
GGCTTGGCCATATGCCTAGGCTTGTTGATTTGTTTTTTGTTTATTTACTGCGGTAATTCCTAGTCTTAGA
AGCTTATTGAACTTGTTGATGCCTTCTGGTTGGGAAATCCTCCTCTTTATACCCGATCCAGTCCAATCGA
AACTGTGGGCCGTGGTGCCCGATAAGATAAGAAAGCCGTGTGCAAGTCGATCGGCGTGCGCAAAAGCATA
ATGCTTTTTCTGCCCGGCGATGATAAGCGATTTGCACACGCCCTGATAACAGGAATTGATTTTTTTGGTG
CGCAAAGCAGTGAAAGCTCTATAAGAATGCTGGACCGCCAGTCGACAATCATCAAACAGTGCTAGCTAAC
GGCTAAGTGAATCAAGTTTATTTTAATATAATCAACAACAAAATATTTTAACACAAACCTAGGGAAGTTC
CTATACTTTCTAGAGAATAGGAACTTCTAATCCAAAATGGGATCCAGCGCTTGGAGCCACCCGCAGTTCG
AAAAAACCGGTGAATTCGGTACCTCTCCAGCTGCTCCAAGCGGCGGTACTAGTATCTTTCTAGAAGATCT
CCTACAATATTCTCAGCTGCCATGGAAAATCGATGTTCTTCTTTTATTCTCTCAAGATTTTCAGGCTGTA
TATTAAAACTTATATTAAGAACTATGCTAACCACCTCATCAGGAACCGTTGTAGGTGGCGTGGGTTTTCT
TGGCAATCGACTCTCATGAAAACTACGAGCTAAATATTCAATATGTTCCTCTTGACCAACTTTATTCTGC
ATTTTTTTTGAACGAGGTTTAGAGCAAGCTTCAGGAAACTGAGACAGGAATTTTATTAAAAATTTAAATT
TTGAAGAAAGTTCAGGGTTAATAGCATCCATTTTTTGCTTTGCAAGTTCCTCAGCATTCTTAACAAAAGA
CGTCTCTTTTGACATGTTTAAAGTTTAAACCTCCTGTGTGAAATTATTATCCGCTCATAATTCCACACAT
TATACGAGCCGGAAGCATAAAGTGTAAAGCCTGGGGTGCCTAATGAGTGAGCTAACTCACATTAATTGCG
TTGCGCTCACTGCCAATTGCTTTCCAGTCGGGAAACCTGTCGTGCCAGCTGCATTAATGAATCGGCCAAC
GCGCGGGGAGAGGCGGTTTGCGTATTGGGCGCTCTTCCGCTTCCTCGCTCACTGACTCGCTGCGCTCGGT
CGTTCGGCTGCGGCGAGCGGTATCAGCTCACTCAAAGGCGGTAATACGGTTATCCACAGAATCAGGGGAT
AACGCAGGAAAGAACATGTGAGCAAAAGGCCAGCAAAAGGCCAGGAACCGTAAAAAGGCCGCGTTGCTGG
CGTTTTTCCATAGGCTCCGCCCCCCTGACGAGCATCACAAAAATCGACGCTCAAGTCAGAGGTGGCGAAA
CCCGACAGGACTATAAAGATACCAGGCGTTTCCCCCTGGAAGCTCCCTCGTGCGCTCTCCTGTTCCGACC
CTGCCGCTTACCGGATACCTGTCCGCCTTTCTCCCTTCGGGAAGCGTGGCGCTTTCTCATAGCTCACGCT
GTAGGTATCTCAGTTCGGTGTAGGTCGTTCGCTCCAAGCTGGGCTGTGTGCACGAACCCCCCGTTCAGCC
CGACCGCTGCGCCTTATCCGGTAACTATCGTCTTGAGTCCAACCCGGTAAGACACGACTTATCGCCACTG
GCAGCAGCCACTGGTAACAGGATTAGCAGAGCGAGGTATGTAGGCGGTGCTACAGAGTTCTTGAAGTGGT
GGCCTAACTACGGCTACACTAGAAGGACAGTATTTGGTATCTGCGCTCTGCTGAAGCCAGTTACCTTCGG
AAAAAGAGTTGGTAGCTCTTGATCCGGCAAACAAACCACCGCTGGTAGCGGTGGTTTTTTTGTTTGCAAG
CAGCAGATTACGCGCAGAAAAAAAGGATCTCAAGAAGATCCTTTGATCTTTTCTACGGGGTCTGACGCTC
AGTGGAACGAAAACTCACGTTAAGGGATTTTGGTCATGAGATTATCAAAAAGGATCTTCACCTAGATCCT
TTTAAATTAAAAATGAAGTTTTAAATCAATCTAAAGTATATATGAGTAAACTTGGTCTGACAGTTACCAA
TGCTTAATCAGTGAGGCACCTATCTCAGCGATCTGTCTATTTCGTTCATCCATAGTTGCCTGACTCCCCG
TCGTGTAGATAACTACGATACGGGAGGGCTTACCATCTGGCCCCAGTGCTGCAATGATACCGCGAGACCC
ACGCTCACCGGCTCCAGATTTATCAGCAATAAACCAGCCAGCCGGAAGGGCCGAGCGCAGAAGTGGTCCT
GCAACTTTATCCGCCTCCATCCAGTCTATTAATTGTTGCCGGGAAGCTAGAGTAAGTAGTTCGCCAGTTA
ATAGTTTGCGCAACGTTGTTGCCATTGCTACAGGCATCGTGGTGTCACGCTCGTCGTTTGGTATGGCTTC
ATTCAGCTCCGGTTCCCAACGATCAAGGCGAGTTACATGATCCCCCATGTTGTGCAAAAAAGCGGTTAGC
TCCTTCGGTCCTCCGATCGTTGTCAGAAGTAAGTTGGCCGCAGTGTTATCACTCATGGTTATGGCAGCAC
TGCATAATTCTCTTACTGTCATGCCATCCGTAAGATGCTTTTCTGTGACTGGTGAGTACTCAACCAAGTC
ATTCTGAGAATAGTGTATGCGGCGACCGAGTTGCTCTTGCCCGGCGTCAATACGGGATAATACCGCGCCA
CATAGCAGAACTTTAAAAGTGCTCATCATTGGAAAACGTTCTTCGGGGCGAAAACTCTCAAGGATCTTAC
CGCTGTTGAGATCCAGTTCGATGTAACCCACTCGTGCACCCAACTGATCTTCAGCATCTTTTACTTTCAC
CAGCGTTTCTGGGTGAGCAAAAACAGGAAGGCAAAATGCCGCAAAAAAGGGAATAAGGGCGACACGGAAA
TGTTGAATACTCATACTCTTCCTTTTTCAATATTATTGAAGCATTTATCAGGGTTATTGTCTCATGAGCG
GATACATATTTGAATGTATTTAGAAAAATAAACAAATAGGGGTTCCGCGCACATTTCCCCGAAAAGTGCC
ACCTGACGTCTAAGAAACCATTATTATCATGACATTAACCTATAAAAATAGGCGTATCACGAGGCC
Features (pLannotate 1.2.2; 13 found; start..end, strand, type, name):
    305..323     +  promoter       T7 promoter: promoter for bacteriophage T7 RNA polymerase
    372..404     -  protein_bind   FRT (minimal): supports FLP-mediated excision but not integration (Turan and Bode, 2011) FLP recombinase from the Saccharomyces cerevisiae 2μ plasmid
    423..452     -  misc_feature   P element 3' end (fragment): P element 3' end
    454..851     -  CDS            BSD (fragment): blasticidin S deaminase; Aspergillus terreus BSD; confers resistance to blasticidin
   1254..1287    -  protein_bind   FRT (minimal): supports FLP-mediated excision but not integration (Turan and Bode, 2011) FLP recombinase from the Saccharomyces cerevisiae 2μ plasmid
   1312..1334    +  CDS            Strep-Tag II (fragment): peptide that binds Strep-Tactin®, an engineered form of streptavidin
   1364..1765    -  CDS            eco47IR (fragment): T2E7_ECOLX - Protein predicted: Swiss-Prot protein existence level 4. Recognizes the double-stranded sequence GGWCC and cleaves after G-1. From Escherichia coli.
   1818..1848    -  promoter       lac UV5 promoter: E. coli lac promoter with an "up" mutation
   1863..1884    -  protein_bind   CAP binding site: CAP binding activates transcription in the presence of cAMP. E. coli catabolite activator protein
   1909..1992    -  CDS            lacI (fragment): lac repressor; lacI; The lac repressor binds to the lac operator to inhibit transcription in E. coli. This inhibition can be relieved by adding lactose or isopropyl-β-D-thiogalactopyranoside (IPTG).
   2175..2763    -  rep_origin     ori: high-copy-number ColE1/pMB1/pBR322/pUC origin of replication
   2934..3794    -  CDS            AmpR: β-lactamase; bla; confers resistance to ampicillin, carbenicillin, and related antibiotics
   3795..3899    -  promoter       AmpR promoter: bla
