[The description below was written by a language model from this plasmid's Addgene catalogue record and pLannotate feature annotations shown in this document.]
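Description:
pKF294 is a 3,986 bp template plasmid built on the pJet1.2 cloning backbone. It supplies a tagging cassette for genome editing in cultured Drosophila melanogaster cells. In E. coli it is maintained through a high-copy ColE1/pUC-type origin and selected with ampicillin via the bla gene and its own promoter. The annotated backbone also retains typical pJet1.2 elements: a T7 promoter, a lac UV5 promoter with a CAP binding site, and a fragment of the eco47IR restriction endonuclease gene, which normally serves as the lethal counter-selection marker interrupted by cloned inserts. The depositor notes that bacteria carrying this backbone grow rather poorly and give low plasmid yields.

The payload, cloned between XhoI and SpeI, combines a selection cassette with a short synthetic epitope tag. A blasticidin S deaminase (BSD) coding sequence, described in the record as driven by the Drosophila "mntDE" promoter and characterised as inducible, lies between two minimal FRT sites. The promoter itself is not picked up in the feature table, although an unannotated stretch between BSD and the second FRT site is where it would be expected. A small P element 3' end fragment is annotated next to BSD. Immediately beyond the FRT-flanked marker sits a single Strep-tag II sequence, which binds Strep-Tactin for affinity purification or detection.

According to its stated purpose, the plasmid is a template for placing one Strep tag at the N-terminus of a target protein. Edited cells can be selected with blasticidin. Because minimal FRT sites support FLP-mediated excision but not integration, FLP recombinase can later remove the marker. The record does not detail the amplification or targeting strategy.
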