Addgene plasmid #72858: pKF294
Purpose: template for N-terminal 1x Strep tag, inducible Blasticidin resistance
Depositing lab: Klaus Foerstemann. Depositing organization: Ludwig-Maximilians-Universitaet Muenchen (LMU). Publication: A Comprehensive Toolbox for Genome Editing in Cultured Drosophila melanogaster Cells. Kunzelmann S, Bottcher R, Schmidts I, Forstemann K. G3 (Bethesda). 2016 Jun 1;6(6):1777-85. doi: 10.1534/g3.116.028241. PubMed 27172193.
Backbone
  Vector backbone: pJet1.2
  Backbone size w/o insert (bp): 2974
  Total vector size (bp): 3986
  Modifications to backbone: contains a Blasticidin resistance cassette driven by the Drosophila mntDE promoter, flanked by FRT sites
  Vector type: Insect Expression
  Selectable markers: Blasticidin
Growth in bacteria
  Bacterial resistance: Ampicillin, 100 μg/mL
  Growth temperature: 37°C
  Growth strain: DH5alpha
  Copy number: High Copy
Gene/Insert
  Gene/Insert name: single Strep tag
  Species: synthetic
  Insert size (bp): 63
  Cloning method: Restriction Enzyme; 5′ cloning site XhoI (not destroyed); 3′ cloning site SpeI (not destroyed)
  Sequencing primers: 5′ pJet fwd; 3′ pJet rev
Terms and licenses: Academic/Nonprofit Terms; Industry Terms: Not Available to Industry
Depositor comments: We observe rather poor growth of bacteria with the pJet1.2 backbone, resulting in low yields of the plasmid preps.
How to cite: pKF294 was a gift from Klaus Foerstemann (Addgene plasmid # 72858 ; http://n2t.net/addgene:72858 ; RRID:Addgene_72858)
