>Addgene plasmid #72858 | pKF294 | addgene partial sequence | sequence record 139675 | pTac-F 5'-cggctcgtataatgtgtgga-3'
CATGTCAAAAGAGACGTCTTTTGTTAAGAATGCTGAGGAACTTGCAAAGCAAAAAATGGATGCTATTAAC
CCTGAACTTTCTTCAAAATTTAAATTTTTAATAAAATTCCTGTCTCAGTTTCCTGAAGCTTGCTCTAAAC
CTCGTTCAAAAAAAATGCAGAATAAAGTTGGTCAAGAGGAACATATTGAATATTTAGCTCGTAGTTTTCA
TGAGAGTCGATTGCCAAGAAAACCCACGCCACCTACAACGGTTCCTGATGAGGTGGTTAGCATAGTTCTT
AATATAAGTTTTAATATACAGCCTGAAAATCTTGAGAGAATAAAAGAAGAACATCGATTTTCCATGGCAG
CTGAGAATATTGTAGGAGATCTTCTAGAAAGATACTAGTACCGCCGCTTGGAGCAGCTGGAGAGGTACCG
AATTCACCGGTTTTTTCGAACTGCGGGTGGCTCCAAGCGCTGGATCCCATTTTGGATTAGAAGTTCCTAT
TCTCTAGAAAGTATAGGAACTTCCCTAGGTTTGTGTTAAAATATTTTGTTGTTGATTATATTAAAATAAA
CTTGATTCACTTAGCCGTTAGCTAGCACTGTTTGATGATTGTCGACTGGCGGTCCAGCATTCTTATAGAG
CTTTCACTGCTTTGCGCACCAAAAAAATCAATTCCTGTTATCAGGGCGTGTGCAAATCGCTTATCATCGC
CGGGCAGAAAAAGCATTATGCTTTTGCGCACGCCGATCGACTTGCACACGGCTTTCTTATCTTATCGGGC
ACCACGGCCCACAGTTTCGATTGGACTGGATCGGGTATAAAGAGGAGGATTTCCCAACCAGAAGG
