>Addgene plasmid #72858 | pKF294 | addgene partial sequence | sequence record 139676 | blast-R 5'-gctctttcaatgagggtgga-3'
TGCCTAGGCTTGTTGATTTGTTTTTTGTTTATTTACTGCGGTAATTCCTAGTCTTAGAAGCTTATTGAAC
TTGTTGATGCCTTCTGGTTGGGAAATCCTCCTCTTTATACCCGATCCAGTCCAATCGAAACTGTGGGCCG
TGGTGCCCGATAAGATAAGAAAGCCGTGTGCAAGTCGATCGGCGTGCGCAAAAGCATAATGCTTTTTCTG
CCCGGCGATGATAAGCGATTTGCACACGCCCTGATAACAGGAATTGATTTTTTTGGTGCGCAAAGCAGTG
AAAGCTCTATAAGAATGCTGGACCGCCAGTCGACAATCATCAAACAGTGCTAGCTAACGGCTAAGTGAAT
CAAGTTTATTTTAATATAATCAACAACAAAATATTTTAACACAAACCTAGGGAAGTTCCTATACTTTCTA
GAGAATAGGAACTTCTAATCCAAAATGGGATCCAGCGCTTGGAGCCACCCGCAGTTCGAAAAAACCGGTG
AATTCGGTACCTCTCCAGCTGCTCCAAGCGGCGGTACTAGTATCTTTCTAGAAGATCTCCTACAATATTC
TCAGCTGCCATGGAAAATCGATGTTCTTCTTTTATTCTCTCAAGATTTTCAGGCTGTATATTAAAACTTA
TATTAAGAACTATGCTAACCACCTCATCAGGAACCGTTGTAGGTGGCGTGGGTTTTCTTGGCAATCGACT
CTCATGAAAACTACGAGCTAAATATTCAATATGTTCCTCTTGACCAACTTTATTCTGCATTTTTTTTGAA
CGAGGTTTAGAGCAAGCTTCAGGAAACTGAGACAGGAATTTTATTAA
